Addgene plasmid #64253: pFETCh_GABPA
Purpose: Homology Arms and 3X Flag with P2A Neo for 3' tagging of human GABPA
Depositing lab: Eric Mendenhall & Richard M. Myers. Depositing organization: University of Alabama in Huntsville. Publication: CETCh-seq: CRISPR epitope tagging ChIP-seq of DNA-binding proteins. Savic D, Partridge EC, Newberry KM, Smith SB, Meadows SK, Roberts BS, Mackiewicz M, Mendenhall EM, Myers RM. Genome Res. 2015 Sep 9. 10.1101/gr.193540.115 PubMed 26355004.
Backbone
  Vector backbone: pFETCH_Donor
  Backbone size w/o insert (bp): 5771
  Total vector size (bp): 7200
  Vector type: Mammalian Expression
  Selectable markers: Neomycin (select with G418)
Growth in bacteria
  Bacterial resistance: Kanamycin, 50 μg/mL
  Growth temperature: 37°C
  Growth strain: DH10B
  Copy number: High Copy
Gene/Insert
  Gene/Insert name: GABPA Homology Arms (alt names: GABPA; NRF2; NFT2)
  Species: H. sapiens (human)
  Insert size (bp): 1600
  GenBank ID: GABPA
  Entrez Gene: GABPA (a.k.a. E4TF1-60, E4TF1A, NFT2, NRF2, NRF2A, RCH04A07)
  Tag / fusion protein: 3X Flag P2A Neo (C terminal on insert)
  Cloning method: Gibson Cloning
  Sequencing primers: 5′ acgcctgtgaaaccgtacta; 3′ aactgttgggaagggcgatc
Terms and licenses: Academic/Nonprofit Terms; Industry Terms: Not Available to Industry
Depositor comments: This plasmid has been used along with PX548_GABPA_1 and PX548_GABPA_2 to add a FLAG tag to human GABPA in HepG2 and/or MCF7 cells by the Mendenhall and Myers labs at HudsonAlpha Institute for Biotechnology/UAH Note: This plasmid is part of the Mendenhall and Meyers CRISPR-based Tagging system to add a tag (currently using FLAG) to endogenous proteins. Please see https://www.addgene.org/crispr/tagging/ for more details.
How to cite: pFETCh_GABPA was a gift from Eric Mendenhall & Richard M. Myers (Addgene plasmid # 64253 ; http://n2t.net/addgene:64253 ; RRID:Addgene_64253)
