[The description below was written by a language model from this plasmid's Addgene catalogue record and pLannotate feature annotations shown in this document.]
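Description:
pFETCh_GABPA is a homology-directed repair donor plasmid built on the pFETCH_Donor backbone for CRISPR-based epitope tagging of the endogenous human GABPA gene at its 3′ end. It is catalogued as a mammalian expression vector, but it works as a knock-in template rather than as an expression construct. In E. coli it replicates from a high-copy ColE1/pUC-type origin and is selected with kanamycin through an aph(3′)-Ia KanR gene. Remnants of pUC cloning elements (lac promoter/operator, MCS and lacZα fragments) are also annotated. The catalogue gives a total size of about 7.2 kb, while the depositor's full sequence is 7,405 nt.

The payload, assembled by Gibson cloning, is about 1.6 kb of human GABPA homology arms flanking a tagging cassette. The feature table shows the last part of the GABPA coding sequence followed by a 3xFLAG epitope and then a neomycin phosphotransferase (neo) coding sequence. The P2A peptide stated in the record is not separately annotated; it presumably sits in the gap between the tag and neo. No dedicated promoter for neo is annotated, so after correct integration neo would be transcribed from the native GABPA locus. The P2A would separate FLAG-tagged GABPA from the resistance protein, and G418 selection would then enrich for in-frame knock-ins. Upstream of the GABPA sequence the table also lists CMV promoter and enhancer fragments followed by a truncated HSV thymidine kinase (ΔTK), which confers ganciclovir sensitivity. This could serve for counter-selection against random integration of the backbone, although the record does not say so.

According to the depositors, the plasmid was used with two companion plasmids, PX548_GABPA_1 and PX548_GABPA_2, to FLAG-tag GABPA in HepG2 and/or MCF7 cells. The tagged protein can then be used for ChIP-seq with an anti-FLAG antibody (CETCh-seq).
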