Features (pLannotate 1.2.2; 20 found; start..end, strand, type, name):
     54..642     +  rep_origin     ori: high-copy-number ColE1/pMB1/pBR322/pUC origin of replication
   1011..1100    +  CDS            lacI (fragment): lac repressor; lacI; The lac repressor binds to the lac operator to inhibit transcription in E. coli. This inhibition can be relieved by adding lactose or isopropyl-β-D-thiogalactopyranoside (IPTG).
   1113..1134    +  protein_bind   CAP binding site: CAP binding activates transcription in the presence of cAMP. E. coli catabolite activator protein
   1149..1179    +  promoter       lac promoter: promoter for the E. coli lac operon
   1187..1203    +  protein_bind   lac operator: The lac repressor binds to the lac operator to inhibit transcription in E. coli. This inhibition can be relieved by adding lactose or isopropyl-β-D-thiogalactopyranoside (IPTG). lac repressor encoded by lacI
   1240..1295    -  misc_feature   MCS: pUC18/19 multiple cloning site
   1296..1315    -  misc_feature   MCS (fragment): pUC18/19 multiple cloning site
   1321..1403    +  enhancer       CMV enhancer (fragment): human cytomegalovirus immediate early enhancer; contains an 18-bp deletion relative to the standard CMV enhancer
   1475..1492    -  promoter       CMV promoter (fragment): human cytomegalovirus (CMV) immediate early promoter
   1555..1606    +  promoter       CMVd2 promoter: truncated human cytomegalovirus (CMV) immediate early promoter that yields moderately reduced expression relative to the full-length promoter
   1697..1768    -  CDS            UL24_HHV11 (fragment): Experimental evidence at protein level: Swiss-Prot protein existence level 1. May participate in nuclear egress of viral particles. Plays a role in the dispersal of several host nucleolar proteins including NCL/nucleolin and NPM1. Since deletion of host NCL/nucleolin negatively impact on nuclear egress, UL24 supposedly acts on this process through its effect on host nucleoli. From Human herpesvirus 1 (strain 17) (HHV-1) (Human herpes simplex virus 1).
   1838..2833    +  CDS            ΔTK: truncated herpes simplex virus thymidine kinase (Salomon et al., 1995) confers sensitivity to nucleoside analogs such as acyclovir or ganciclovir
   2945..3106    +  CDS            UL122 (fragment): VIE2_HCMVT - Experimental evidence at protein level: Swiss-Prot protein existence level 1. Stimulates viral early and late gene expression and thus play a crucial role in the regulation of productive infection. In addition, activates quiescent cells to reenter the cell cycle and upregulates several E2F-responsive genes, which are responsible for pushing the cell into S phase. In S-phase, inhibits cellular DNA synthesis and blocks further cell cycle progression. From Human cytomegalovirus (strain Towne) (HHV-5) (Human herpesvirus 5).
   3915..4142    +  CDS            GABPA (fragment): GABPA_HUMAN - Also known as E4TF1A. Experimental evidence at protein level: Swiss-Prot protein existence level 1. Transcription factor capable of interacting with purine rich repeats (GA repeats). Necessary for the expression of the Adenovirus E4 gene. From Homo sapiens (Human).
   4176..4229    +  CDS            3xFLAG (fragment): three tandem FLAG® epitope tags
   4233..4257    +  CDS            3xFLAG (fragment): three tandem FLAG® epitope tags
   4341..5132    +  CDS            neo: KKA2_KLEPN - Also known as kan, nptII. Experimental evidence at protein level: Swiss-Prot protein existence level 1. Resistance to kanamycin, neomycin, paromomycin, ribostamycin, butirosin and gentamicin B. From Klebsiella pneumoniae.
   6026..6182    +  CDS            lacZα (fragment): LacZα fragment of β-galactosidase; lacZ fragment
   6264..7079    -  CDS            KanR: aminoglycoside phosphotransferase; aph(3')-Ia; confers resistance to kanamycin in bacteria or G418 (Geneticin®) in eukaryotes
   7264..7404    +  CDS            TRA2_ECOLX (fragment): Protein predicted: Swiss-Prot protein existence level 4. Required for transposition of transposon Tn903. From Escherichia coli.
>Addgene plasmid #64253 | pFETCh_GABPA | depositor full sequence | sequence record 118028 | pFETCh_GABPA sequence 7405 bps
TCGACGGAGTTCCACTGAGCGTCAGACCCCGTAGAAAAGATCAAAGGATCTTCTTGAGATCCTTTTTTTC
TGCGCGTAATCTGCTGCTTGCAAACAAAAAAACCACCGCTACCAGCGGTGGTTTGTTTGCCGGATCAAGA
GCTACCAACTCTTTTTCCGAAGGTAACTGGCTTCAGCAGAGCGCAGATACCAAATACTGTTCTTCTAGTG
TAGCCGTAGTTAGGCCACCACTTCAAGAACTCTGTAGCACCGCCTACATACCTCGCTCTGCTAATCCTGT
TACCAGTGGCTGCTGCCAGTGGCGATAAGTCGTGTCTTACCGGGTTGGACTCAAGACGATAGTTACCGGA
TAAGGCGCAGCGGTCGGGCTGAACGGGGGGTTCGTGCACACAGCCCAGCTTGGAGCGAACGACCTACACC
GAACTGAGATACCTACAGCGTGAGCTATGAGAAAGCGCCACGCTTCCCGAAGGGAGAAAGGCGGACAGGT
ATCCGGTAAGCGGCAGGGTCGGAACAGGAGAGCGCACGAGGGAGCTTCCAGGGGGAAACGCCTGGTATCT
TTATAGTCCTGTCGGGTTTCGCCACCTCTGACTTGAGCGTCGATTTTTGTGATGCTCGTCAGGGGGGCGG
AGCCTATGGAAAAACGCCAGCAACGCGGCCTTTTTACGGTTCCTGGCCTTTTGCTGGCCTTTTGCTCACA
TGTTCTTTCCTGCGTTATCCCCTGATTCTGTGGATAACCGTATTACCGCCTTTGAGTGAGCTGATACCGC
TCGCCGCAGCCGAACGACCGAGCGCAGCGAGTCAGTGAGCGAGGAAGCGGAAGAAGCTCGCACATTCAGC
AGCGTTTTTCAGCGCGTTTTCGATCAACGTTTCAATGTTGGTATCAACACCAGGTTTAACTTTGAACTTA
TCGGCACTGACGGTTACTGATTTTGAACTTTTGCTTTGCCACGGAACGGTCTGCGTTGTCGGGAAGATGC
GTGATCTGATCCTTCAACTCAGCAAAAGTTCCCAATACGCAAACCGCCTCTCCCCGCGCGTTGGCCGATT
CATTAATGCAGCTGGCACGACAGGTTTCCCGACTGGAAAGCGGGCAGTGAGCGCAACGCAATTAATGTGA
GTTAGCTCACTCATTAGGCACCCCAGGCTTTACACTTTATGCTTCCGGCTCGTATGTTGTGTGGAATTGT
GAGCGGATAACAATTTCACACAGGAAACAGCTATGACCATGATTACGCCAAGCTTGCATGCCTGCAGGTC
GACTCTAGAGGATCCCCGGGTACCGAGCTCGAATTAGCTTGCATGCCTGCAGGTCAATTCCCTGGCATTA
TGCCCAGTACATGACCTTATGGGACTTTCCTACTTGGCAGTACATCTACGTATTAGTCATCGCTATTACC
ATGGTGATGCGGTTTTGGCAGTACATCAATGGGCGTGGATAGCGGTTTGACTCACGGGGATTTCAAGTCT
CCACCCCATTGACGTCAATGGGAGTTTGTTTTGGCACCAAAATCAACGGGACTTTCCAAAATGTCGTAAC
AACTCCGCCCCATTGACGCAAATGGGCGGTAGGCGTGTACGGTGGGAGGTCTATATAAGCAGAGCTCGTT
TAGTGAACCGTCAGATCGCCTGGAGACGCCATCCACGCTGTTTTGACCTCCATAGGAGACACCGGGACCG
ATCCAGCCTGGGGATCCCGACCATGGCTTCGTACCCCTGCCATCAACACGCGTCTGCGTTCGACCAGGCT
GCGCGTTCTCGCGGCCATAGCAACCGACGTACGGCGTTGCGCCCTCGCCGGCAGCAAGAAGCCACGGAAG
TCCGCCTGGAGCAGAAAATGCCCACGCTACTGCGGGTTTATATAGACGGTCCTCACGGGATGGGGAAAAC
CACCACCACGCAACTGCTGGTGGCCCTGGGTTCGCGCGACGATATCGTCTACGTACCCGAGCCGATGACT
TACTGGCAGGTGCTGGGGGCTTCCGAGACAATCGCGAACATCTACACCACACAACACCGCCTCGACCAGG
GTGAGATATCGGCCGGGGACGCGGCGGTGGTAATGACAAGCGCCCAGATAACAATGGGCATGCCTTATGC
CGTGACCGACGCCGTTCTGGCTCCTCATATCGGGGGGGAGGCTGGGAGCTCACATGCCCCGCCCCCGGCC
CTCACCCTCATCTTCGACCGCCATCCCATCGCCGCCCTCCTGTGCTACCCGGCCGCGCGATACCTTATGG
GCAGCATGACCCCCCAGGCCGTGCTGGCGTTCGTGGCCCTCATCCCGCCGACCTTGCCCGGCACAAACAT
CGTGTTGGGGGCCCTTCCGGAGGACAGACACATCGACCGCCTGGCCAAACGCCAGCGCCCCGGCGAGCGG
CTTGACCTGGCTATGCTGGCCGCGATTCGCCGCGTTTACGGGCTGCTTGCCAATACGGTGCGGTATCTGC
AGGGCGGCGGGTCGTGGCGGGAGGATTGGGGACAGCTTTCGGGGACGGCCGTGCCGCCCCAGGGTGCCGA
GCCCCAGAGCAACGCGGGCCCACGACCCCATATCGGGGACACGTTATTTACCCTGTTTCGGGCCCCCGAG
TTGCTGGCCCCCAACGGCGACCTGTACAACGTGTTTGCCTGGGCCTTGGACGTCTTGGCCAAACGCCTCC
GTCCCATGCACGTCTTTATCCTGGATTACGACCAATCGCCCGCCGGCTGCCGGGACGCCCTGCTGCAACT
TACCTCCGGGATGGTCCAGACCCACGTCACCACCCCCGGCTCCATACCGACGATCTGCGACCTGGCGCGC
ACGTTTGCCCGGGAGATGGGGGAGGCTAACTGAGGATCCCACGTCACTATTGTATACTCTATATTATACT
CTATGTTATACTCTGTAATCCTACTCAATAAACGTGTCACGCCTGTGAAACCGTACTAAGTCTCCCGTGT
ATTCTTATCACCATCAGGTGACATCCTCGCCCAGGCTGTCAATCATGCCGGTATCGATTCCAGTAGCACC
GGCCCCACGCTGACAACCCACTCTTGCAGCGTTAGCAGCGCCCCTCTTAACAAGCCGACCCCCACCAGCG
TCGCGGTTACTAACACTCCTCTCCCCGACCTGCAGCCCAGCTTCCCCGACCTGCAGCCCAGCTGTCTCTT
TGCAATGTCCTTTACCTGTTTTTCTGTATCCTCTGTTTCTTTTAGACCTTTTCCTTAGACTTAAAGCTCC
CTATTGGGCTTGGATAATTTATCTGAAATTTGGAAAGCGTTTACATAGTGAAATAATAAAGATGAAGACA
TGACTTCATCATATAGGATTCTTTACAAGACAGAAAAGAAGTGGAATATATGTATTAATTTTTTTTATAT
TATCGATTTTTATTAACATAGCTTATATTTTGTAGAGGGCTGTGTGCCAGTCATTGTATACTAAGCACTT
TACAAAGATTATCCCTTTAATCCTCAACAATGATATGAGGGTATAAGCACTGTTAACCTCACTTTATAGA
TGAGGAATAAAAGCTTTGAGAAAATATGACTCCTGTGGTCTCAAAAATGTTAGGTTTTGAATCTTGGCTT
TCTGACTCCAAAGCTCTTGTTCTTAGGCTCTTCTACTGCTCTCAAGGTTTTTTGTTTTGTTTAATAATTA
TTTTTAAATCAATGTTTTATTCTAATTGTTGAAAATATGTTTTGAAAGTTTAATGTATAGAGTTTTGGAG
TAGTGAGCATTGAAATTTTAGTAAATAATGTTGGGATGTTTCATTTGATAGTAGCATTAAATATTCTACA
TAGCTTCAATATTAATTGCTATTGTGGCGGATGCAGTACTCTACTAGGCTTCTGCTTATGGAATAGTCTG
TAAATTATTGTAAGAAGTCTCATTTATTTTTTCTGAAGTCTCTAATTTTTTTTTCTCTTTTTGAAGATAT
TATTACGATGGGGACATGATTTGTAAAGTTCAAGGCAAGAGATTTGTGTACAAGTTTGTCTGTGACTTGA
AGACTCTTATTGGATACAGTGCAGCGGAGTTGAACCGTTTGGTCACAGAATGTGAACAGAAGAAACTTGC
AAAGATGCAGCTCCATGGAATTGCCCAGCCAGTCACAGCAGTAGCTCTGGCTACTGCTTCTCTGCAAACG
GAAAAGGATAATGGGAGCGGAGGAGGTTCCGGTGGAGGTGGTTCTGGAGATTACAAGGATGACGACGATA
AGGGCGATTACAAGGATGACGACGATAAGGGAGATTACAAGGATGACGACGATAAGGTTTCAGGAAGCGG
AGCTACTAACTTCAGCCTGCTGAAGCAGGCTGGAGACGTGGAGGAGAACCCTGGACCTGGATCGTTTCGC
ATGATTGAACAAGATGGATTGCACGCAGGTTCTCCGGCCGCTTGGGTGGAGAGGCTATTCGGCTATGACT
GGGCACAACAGACAATCGGCTGCTCTGATGCCGCCGTGTTCCGGCTGTCAGCGCAGGGGCGCCCGGTTCT
TTTTGTCAAGACCGACCTGTCCGGTGCCCTGAATGAACTGCAGGACGAGGCAGCGCGGCTATCGTGGCTG
GCCACGACGGGCGTTCCTTGCGCAGCTGTGCTCGACGTTGTCACTGAAGCGGGAAGGGACTGGCTGCTAT
TGGGCGAAGTGCCGGGGCAGGATCTCCTGTCATCTCACCTTGCTCCTGCCGAGAAAGTATCCATCATGGC
TGATGCAATGCGGCGGCTGCATACGCTTGATCCGGCTACCTGCCCATTCGACCACCAAGCGAAACATCGC
ATCGAGCGAGCACGTACTCGGATGGAAGCCGGTCTTGTCGATCAGGATGATCTGGACGAAGAGCATCAGG
GGCTCGCGCCAGCCGAACTGTTCGCCAGGCTCAAGGCGCGCATGCCCGACGGCGAGGATCTCGTCGTGAC
CCATGGCGATGCCTGCTTGCCGAATATCATGGTGGAAAATGGCCGCTTTTCTGGATTCATCGACTGTGGC
CGGCTGGGTGTGGCCGACCGCTATCAGGACATAGCGTTGGCTACCCGTGATATTGCTGAAGAGCTTGGCG
GCGAATGGGCTGACCGCTTCCTCGTGCTTTACGGTATCGCCGCTCCCGATTCGCAGCGCATCGCCTTCTA
TCGCCTTCTTGACGAGTTCTTCTGATTCGAACATCACTCCAAAGTCTTTCTTAAAATGTTTAGAGCAAGT
ATAGCTCTTACCTTTATTACTGAATTTGAATCTTCTTTTATTTCTAGGCTGTACAGTCTGATGCATGATT
TTTTTATAAATATTTCATACTCTTGTGAATTTGGATCTTTTTACTTTGAGCATATATTTTAGAATATGTG
TATGTTAAAGGATCTCCACAATGTCTGCAGTGTGAAGGCAGGTTCATTGTGGAATAGTTTAACAGTCAGG
AAGGCTAAACTGGTCAGTATTAATGTGTAGCCCTACCAAAAATAGCCAGTAGTATCTGAAAATGAAAAAT
AAATGAAGTATCTCTAGGAAACAGTCTGGCTTAACTATTTTTGAAAATATAACTGTTTCCCCTCTCTGCT
GCTTTAGATGTTGCTTTACATAGAACCAGAAAATGGAATTTCTCAGCTAAAGCATGTGTGCCTGTTTCAT
CTAATCAAGCAGAGCTAAAATGTTCATACCGAATAAATTTATATTAATAAATTACTAAACTAAGAGTATC
AGGTTATTTATATATTTGCAAGCAAAGGACAGTAAGAAGTTGACTGGCAAAAGAGCAGTGCTGAAGGAGG
AGATCCAGGTTTAAATCTGGCTTATTAACTCAAGCCAATTTTAAGGATTTTCTGTATAGATTACTCATGT
CAGACCAAGAATTTAAATTATTTTGAGAGAGGCATTTAATTCTAATAAACCAGCTGTTATAAAAATTATA
AAATGATCTCTGTTTTTCCTGTCAGAGATTTAAAAAACTGAAAAGGTATACCTCAACCCAAAAATAAAGG
TTTGTTTTGGTTTGTTATGGCTTCCTCTTGGAAAGTCCTCTCCACTGACTGTAGCCTCCAATTCACTGGC
CGTCGTTCACTGGCCGTCGTTTTACAACGTCGTGACTGGGAAAACCCTGGCGTTACCCAACTTAATCGCC
TTGCAGCACATCCCCCTTTCGCCAGCTGGCGTAATAGCGAAGAGGCCCGCACCGATCGCCCTTCCCAACA
GTTGCGCAGCCTGAATGGCGAATGCGATTTATTCAACAAAGCCGCCGTCCCGTCAAGTCAGCGTAATGCT
CTGCCAGTGTTACAACCAATTAACCAATTCTGATTAGAAAAACTCATCGAGCATCAAATGAAACTGCAAT
TTATTCATATCAGGATTATCAATACCATATTTTTGAAAAAGCCGTTTCTGTAATGAAGGAGAAAACTCAC
CGAGGCAGTTCCATAGGATGGCAAGATCCTGGTATCGGTCTGCGATTCCGACTCGTCCAACATCAATACA
ACCTATTAATTTCCCCTCGTCAAAAATAAGGTTATCAAGTGAGAAATCACCATGAGTGACGACTGAATCC
GGTGAGAATGGCAAAAGCTTATGCATTTCTTTCCAGACTTGTTCAACAGGCCAGCCATTACGCTCGTCAT
CAAAATCACTCGCATCAACCAAACCGTTATTCATTCGTGATTGCGCCTGAGCGAGACGAAATACGCGATC
GCTGTTAAAAGGACAATTACAAACAGGAATCGAATGCAACCGGCGCAGGAACACTGCCAGCGCATCAACA
ATATTTTCACCTGAATCAGGATATTCTTCTAATACCTGGAATGCTGTTTTCCCGGGGATCGCAGTGGTGA
GTAACCATGCATCATCAGGAGTACGGATAAAATGCTTGATGGTCGGAAGAGGCATAAATTCCGTCAGCCA
GTTTAGTCTGACCATCTCATCTGTAACATCATTGGCAACGCTACCTTTGCCATGTTTCAGAAACAACTCT
GGCGCATCGGGCTTCCCATACAATCGATAGATTGTCGCACCTGATTGCCCGACATTATCGCGAGCCCATT
TATACCCATATAAATCAGCATCCATGTTGGAATTTAATCGCGGCTTCGAGCAAGACGTTTCCCGTTGAAT
ATGGCTCATAACACCCCTTGTATTACTGTTTATGTAAGCAGACAGTTTTATTGTTCATGATGATATATTT
TTATCTTGTGCAATGTAACATCAGAGATTTTGAGACACAACGTGGCTTTGTTGAATAAATCGAACTTTTG
CTGAGTTGAAGGATCAGATCACGCATCTTCCCGACAACGCAGACCGTTCCGTGGCAAAGCAAAAGTTCAA
AATCACCAACTGGTCCACCTACAACAAAGCTCTCATCAACCGTGGCTCCCTCACTTTCTGGCTGGATGAT
GGGGCGATTCAGGCCTGGTATGAGTCAGCAACACCTTCTTCACGAGGCAGACCTC
