>Addgene plasmid #64253 | pFETCh_GABPA | addgene partial sequence | sequence record 112969 | Neo-F 5'-CGTTGGCTACCCGTGATATT-3'
GGGCTGACCGCTTCCTCGTGCTTTACGGTATCGCCGCTCCCGATTCGCAGCGCATCGCCTTCTATCGCCT
TCTTGACGAGTTCTTCTGATTCGAACATCACTCCAAAGTCTTTCTTAAAATGTTTAGAGCAAGTATAGCT
CTTACCTTTATTACTGAATTTGAATCTTCTTTTATTTCTAGGCTGTACAGTCTGATGCATGATTTTTTTA
TAAATATTTCATACTCTTGTGAATTTGGATCTTTTTACTTTGAGCATATATTTTAGAATATGTGTATGTT
AAAGGATCTCCACAATGTCTGCAGTGTGAAGGCAGGTTCATTGTGGAATAGTTTAACAGTCAGGAAGGCT
AAACTGGTCAGTATTAATGTGTAGCCCTACCAAAAATAGCCAGTAGTATCTGAAAATGAAAAATAAATGA
AGTATCTCTAGGAAACAGTCTGGCTTAACTATTTTTGAAAATATAACTGTTTCCCCTCTCTGCTGCTTTA
GATGTTGCTTTACATAGAACCAGAAAATGGAATTTCTCAGCTAAAGCATGTGTGCCTGTTTCATCTAATC
AAGCAGAGCTAAAATGTTCATACCGAATAAATTTATATTAATAAATTACTAAACTAAGAGTATCAGGTTA
TTTATATATTTGCAAGCAAAGGACAGTAAGAAGTTGACTGGCAAAAGAGCAGTGCTGAAGGAGGAGATCC
AGGTTTAAATCTGGCTTATTAACTCAAGCCAATTTTAAGGATTTTCTGTATAGATTACTCATGTCAGACC
AAGAATTTAAATTATTTTGAGAGAGGCATTTAATTCTAATAAACCAGCTGTTATAAAAATTATAAAATGA
TCTCTGTTTTTCCTGTCAGAGATTTAAAAAACTGAAAAGGTATACCTCAACCCAAAA
