>Addgene plasmid #64253 | pFETCh_GABPA | addgene partial sequence | sequence record 112970 | Neo-R 5'-GCCCAGTCATAGCCGAATAG-3'
CGGCCGGAGAACCTGCGTGCAATCCATCTTGTTCAATCATGCGAAACGATCCAGGTCCAGGGTTCTCCTC
CACGTCTCCAGCCTGCTTCAGCAGGCTGAAGTTAGTAGCTCCGCTTCCTGAAACCTTATCGTCGTCATCC
TTGTAATCTCCCTTATCGTCGTCATCCTTGTAATCGCCCTTATCGTCGTCATCCTTGTAATCTCCAGAAC
CACCTCCACCGGAACCTCCTCCGCTCCCATTATCCTTTTCCGTTTGCAGAGAAGCAGTAGCCAGAGCTAC
TGCTGTGACTGGCTGGGCAATTCCATGGAGCTGCATCTTTGCAAGTTTCTTCTGTTCACATTCTGTGACC
AAACGGTTCAACTCCGCTGCACTGTATCCAATAAGAGTCTTCAAGTCACAGACAAACTTGTACACAAATC
TCTTGCCTTGAACTTTACAAATCATGTCCCCATCGTAATAATATCTTCAAAAAGAGAAAAAAAAATTAGA
GACTTCAGAAAAAATAAATGAGACTTCTTACAATAATTTACAGACTATTCCATAAGCAGAAGCCTAGTAG
AGTACTGCATCCGCCACAATAGCAATTAATATTGAAGCTATGTAGAATATTTAATGCTACTATCAAATGA
AACATCCCAACATTATTTACTAAAATTTCAATGCTCACTACTCCAAAACTCTATACATTAAACTTTCAAA
ACATATTTTCAACAATTAGAATAAAACATTGATTTAAAAATAATTATTAAACAAAACAAAAAACCTTGAG
AGCAGTAGAAGAGCCTAAGAACAAGAGCTTTGGAGTCAGAAAGCCAAGATTCAAAACCTAACATTTTTGA
GACCACAGGAGTCATATTTTCTCAAA
